Addgene plasmid #194993: (R)pGPD1(D)_P1(SBE109)
Purpose: promoter of the gene glyceraldehyde-3-phosphate dehydrogenase from R. toruloides for a P1 position (overhangs R/D)
Depositing lab: Petri-Jaan Lahtvee. Depositing organization: Tallinn University of Technology. Publication: Development of a dedicated Golden Gate Assembly Platform (RtGGA) for Rhodotorula toruloides. Bonturi N, Pinheiro MJ, de Oliveira PM, Rusadze E, Eichinger T, Liudziute G, De Biaggi JS, Brauer A, Remm M, Miranda EA, Ledesma-Amaro R, Lahtvee PJ. Metab Eng Commun. 2022 May 23;15:e00200. doi: 10.1016/j.mec.2022.e00200. eCollection 2022 Dec. PubMed 35662893.
Backbone
  Vector backbone: pJET 1.2
  Backbone size w/o insert (bp): 3004
  Total vector size (bp): 3790
  Vector type: Bacterial Expression
Growth in bacteria
  Bacterial resistance: Ampicillin, 100 μg/mL
  Growth temperature: 37°C
  Growth strain: DH5alpha
  Copy number: Unknown
Gene/Insert
  Gene/Insert name: (R) pGPD (D)
  Species: Rhodotorula toruloides
  Insert size (bp): 786
  Cloning method: Unknown
  Sequencing primers: 5′ CCATATCCATCCGGCGTAAT; 3′ CCTGATGAGGTGGTTAGCAT
Terms and licenses: Academic/Nonprofit Terms; Industry Terms: Not Available to Industry
How to cite: (R)pGPD1(D)_P1(SBE109) was a gift from Petri-Jaan Lahtvee (Addgene plasmid # 194993 ; http://n2t.net/addgene:194993 ; RRID:Addgene_194993)
