[The description below was written by a language model from this plasmid's Addgene catalogue record and pLannotate feature annotations shown in this document.]
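Description:
(R)pGPD1(D)_P1(SBE109) is a Golden Gate part-donor plasmid from the RtGGA toolkit, a dedicated assembly platform for the oleaginous yeast Rhodotorula toruloides. It is built on the pJET 1.2 cloning backbone and is about 3.8 kb in total. Although catalogued as a bacterial expression vector, it works in practice as an E. coli storage and propagation vehicle for a yeast regulatory part. The feature table shows a high-copy ColE1/pUC-type origin of replication and a β-lactamase gene (AmpR) with its own promoter, which confers ampicillin resistance.

The payload is a 786 bp fragment carrying the promoter of the R. toruloides glyceraldehyde-3-phosphate dehydrogenase gene (pGPD). It is flanked by assembly overhangs designated R and D, which assign it to the "P1" promoter position in the assembly scheme. Defined overhangs of this kind let a released part ligate in a fixed order and orientation with neighbouring parts, such as coding sequences and terminators, to build expression cassettes for R. toruloides. The record does not state which restriction enzyme is used for release.

The automated annotation does not label the insert itself. The unannotated stretch between the T7 promoter and the eco47IR fragment is probably where it lies. The remaining annotated features are standard pJET remnants: a T7 promoter, a fragment of the eco47IR lethal restriction endonuclease gene driven by a lac UV5 promoter with a CAP binding site, and a small lacI fragment. In pJET 1.2, an insert disrupts eco47IR, providing positive selection for recombinant clones, which is consistent with only a fragment of that gene being detected here.
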