Features (pLannotate 1.2.2; 8 found; start..end, strand, type, name):
    305..323     +  promoter       T7 promoter: promoter for bacteriophage T7 RNA polymerase
   1191..1571    -  CDS            eco47IR (fragment): T2E7_ECOLX - Protein predicted: Swiss-Prot protein existence level 4. Recognizes the double-stranded sequence GGWCC and cleaves after G-1. From Escherichia coli.
   1624..1654    -  promoter       lac UV5 promoter: E. coli lac promoter with an "up" mutation
   1669..1690    -  protein_bind   CAP binding site: CAP binding activates transcription in the presence of cAMP. E. coli catabolite activator protein
   1715..1798    -  CDS            lacI (fragment): lac repressor; lacI; The lac repressor binds to the lac operator to inhibit transcription in E. coli. This inhibition can be relieved by adding lactose or isopropyl-β-D-thiogalactopyranoside (IPTG).
   1981..2569    -  rep_origin     ori: high-copy-number ColE1/pMB1/pBR322/pUC origin of replication
   2740..3600    -  CDS            AmpR: β-lactamase; bla; confers resistance to ampicillin, carbenicillin, and related antibiotics
   3601..3705    -  promoter       AmpR promoter: bla
>Addgene plasmid #194993 | (R)pGPD1(D)_P1(SBE109) | addgene full sequence | sequence record 424076 | Addgene NGS Result
GCCCCTGCAGCCGAATTATATTATTTTTGCCAAATAATTTTTAACAAAAGCTCTGAAGTCTTCTTCATTT
AAATTCTTAGATGATACTTCATCTGGAAAATTGTCCCAATTAGTAGCATCACGCTGTGAGTAAGTTCTAA
ACCATTTTTTTATTGTTGTATTATCTCTAATCTTACTACTCGATGAGTTTTCGGTATTATCTCTATTTTT
AACTTGGAGCAGGTTCCATTCATTGTTTTTTTCATCATAGTGAATAAAATCAACTGCTTTAACACTTGTG
CCTGAACACCATATCCATCCGGCGTAATACGACTCACTATAGGGAGAGCGGCCGCCAGATCTTCCGGATG
GCTCGAGTTTTTCAGCAAGATATGCGGTCTCACATTTGGAGTTCGACGTTCTCCTCGCTCCGCAAGCATT
GGAATGAACCTTGCTCTCTAGGTCCCTCCTCCGTGACCTCGTTTCGTCCTTTAGACGGCACGATGGAAGG
AAGAAATCTCTGCGGACAAGCAAATCTGCTGGCTCGCCTTGTAGGTCGCCTACCGGAGCAAGCCTTGTGC
CGCCGGGATGCCAACGTCGTTTTTTGACGTTTGCAAGACGTAGAGGACGCTTCGGACGACGAAACAAGCT
GTGAGGACATGGAAGTCGTGGGAGGAACGGCGCAGAGCGGCGCCGCGGGAGCATAAGGCAAGCGAGATAG
TCCAGAAATCGCGGCGCCAAGTACAGTAATTTATTGGAGCAGGCACCAGAAGCGGGCAGCAGTATGCGCA
GGCTTGGGGTCGACGAGAGACGACTCCCTCATACTCGGTTACCTCGAGCAATACAATCAATCGAAGCTGC
GCGAATCTCGGCTTGTAAGGGTCGGAAAGGAACCTCGGAGATGGCCACGTCACATCACCAACTTATCGAT
CTCAGCCGACGTCGCAGAGAGGGCGAGCGAAGCGGTGAAGGAGGGAAACAATCCCTCGAGAGCATGATCC
GTCTGAATCTGCAGCGCAGGAAGCCGTCACACGCCCGCCTCGAGCGCAGGTCGGGTCCAGCCGGGGGACG
AAACGCGCGAGGGCTGATTTCGTGAGCGAAGGAAGCCGCATCGACAAGTTCGCGTCCCTTTGCACTCTTT
CCCATCACCCGCTCTCGCTCTACCCGCTCAGAACAACACCAGATCAGTCACAACACGGAGACCTGCTCTA
TCTTTCTAGAAGATCTCCTACAATATTCTCAGCTGCCATGGAAAATCGATGTTCTTCTTTTATTCTCTCA
AGATTTTCAGGCTGTATATTAAAACTTATATTAAGAACTATGCTAACCACCTCATCAGGAACCGTTGTAG
GTGGCGTGGGTTTTCTTGGCAATCGACTCTCATGAAAACTACGAGCTAAATATTCAATATGTTCCTCTTG
ACCAACTTTATTCTGCATTTTTTTTGAACGAGGTTTAGAGCAAGCTTCAGGAAACTGAGACAGGAATTTT
ATTAAAAATTTAAATTTTGAAGAAAGTTCAGGGTTAATAGCATCCATTTTTTGCTTTGCAAGTTCCTCAG
CATTCTTAACAAAAGACGTCTCTTTTGACATGTTTAAAGTTTAAACCTCCTGTGTGAAATTATTATCCGC
TCATAATTCCACACATTATACGAGCCGGAAGCATAAAGTGTAAAGCCTGGGGTGCCTAATGAGTGAGCTA
ACTCACATTAATTGCGTTGCGCTCACTGCCAATTGCTTTCCAGTCGGGAAACCTGTCGTGCCAGCTGCAT
TAATGAATCGGCCAACGCGCGGGGAGAGGCGGTTTGCGTATTGGGCGCTCTTCCGCTTCCTCGCTCACTG
ACTCGCTGCGCTCGGTCGTTCGGCTGCGGCGAGCGGTATCAGCTCACTCAAAGGCGGTAATACGGTTATC
CACAGAATCAGGGGATAACGCAGGAAAGAACATGTGAGCAAAAGGCCAGCAAAAGGCCAGGAACCGTAAA
AAGGCCGCGTTGCTGGCGTTTTTCCATAGGCTCCGCCCCCCTGACGAGCATCACAAAAATCGACGCTCAA
GTCAGAGGTGGCGAAACCCGACAGGACTATAAAGATACCAGGCGTTTCCCCCTGGAAGCTCCCTCGTGCG
CTCTCCTGTTCCGACCCTGCCGCTTACCGGATACCTGTCCGCCTTTCTCCCTTCGGGAAGCGTGGCGCTT
TCTCATAGCTCACGCTGTAGGTATCTCAGTTCGGTGTAGGTCGTTCGCTCCAAGCTGGGCTGTGTGCACG
AACCCCCCGTTCAGCCCGACCGCTGCGCCTTATCCGGTAACTATCGTCTTGAGTCCAACCCGGTAAGACA
CGACTTATCGCCACTGGCAGCAGCCACTGGTAACAGGATTAGCAGAGCGAGGTATGTAGGCGGTGCTACA
GAGTTCTTGAAGTGGTGGCCTAACTACGGCTACACTAGAAGAACAGTATTTGGTATCTGCGCTCTGCTGA
AGCCAGTTACCTTCGGAAAAAGAGTTGGTAGCTCTTGATCCGGCAAACAAACCACCGCTGGTAGCGGTGG
TTTTTTTGTTTGCAAGCAGCAGATTACGCGCAGAAAAAAAGGATCTCAAGAAGATCCTTTGATCTTTTCT
ACGGGGTCTGACGCTCAGTGGAACGAAAACTCACGTTAAGGGATTTTGGTCATGAGATTATCAAAAAGGA
TCTTCACCTAGATCCTTTTAAATTAAAAATGAAGTTTTAAATCAATCTAAAGTATATATGAGTAAACTTG
GTCTGACAGTTACCAATGCTTAATCAGTGAGGCACCTATCTCAGCGATCTGTCTATTTCGTTCATCCATA
GTTGCCTGACTCCCCGTCGTGTAGATAACTACGATACGGGAGGGCTTACCATCTGGCCCCAGTGCTGCAA
TGATACCGCGAGACCCACGCTCACCGGCTCCAGATTTATCAGCAATAAACCAGCCAGCCGGAAGGGCCGA
GCGCAGAAGTGGTCCTGCAACTTTATCCGCCTCCATCCAGTCTATTAATTGTTGCCGGGAAGCTAGAGTA
AGTAGTTCGCCAGTTAATAGTTTGCGCAACGTTGTTGCCATTGCTACAGGCATCGTGGTGTCACGCTCGT
CGTTTGGTATGGCTTCATTCAGCTCCGGTTCCCAACGATCAAGGCGAGTTACATGATCCCCCATGTTGTG
CAAAAAAGCGGTTAGCTCCTTCGGTCCTCCGATCGTTGTCAGAAGTAAGTTGGCCGCAGTGTTATCACTC
ATGGTTATGGCAGCACTGCATAATTCTCTTACTGTCATGCCATCCGTAAGATGCTTTTCTGTGACTGGTG
AGTACTCAACCAAGTCATTCTGAGAATAGTGTATGCGGCGACCGAGTTGCTCTTGCCCGGCGTCAATACG
GGATAATACCGCGCCACATAGCAGAACTTTAAAAGTGCTCATCATTGGAAAACGTTCTTCGGGGCGAAAA
CTCTCAAGGATCTTACCGCTGTTGAGATCCAGTTCGATGTAACCCACTCGTGCACCCAACTGATCTTCAG
CATCTTTTACTTTCACCAGCGTTTCTGGGTGAGCAAAAACAGGAAGGCAAAATGCCGCAAAAAAGGGAAT
AAGGGCGACACGGAAATGTTGAATACTCATACTCTTCCTTTTTCAATATTATTGAAGCATTTATCAGGGT
TATTGTCTCATGAGCGGATACATATTTGAATGTATTTAGAAAAATAAACAAATAGGGGTTCCGCGCACAT
TTCCCCGAAAAGTGCCACCTGACGTCTAAGAAACCATTATTATCATGACATTAACCTATAAAAATAGGCG
TATCACGAGGCC
